Addgene plasmid #243951: pUPD3_RBS_J61102
Purpose: GoldenBraid2.0 Ribosome binding site.
Depositing lab: Christophe Herman. Depositing organization: Baylor College of Medicine. Publication: GoldenBraid2.0 E. coli: a comprehensive and characterized toolkit for enterics. Cooke MB, Welch KT, Ramirez LD, Wen AX, Marciano DC, Herman C. Synth Biol (Oxf). 2025 Aug 14;10(1):ysaf015. doi: 10.1093/synbio/ysaf015. eCollection 2025. PubMed 40927394.
Backbone
  Vector backbone: pUPD3
  Vector type: Bacterial Expression
Growth in bacteria
  Bacterial resistance: Chloramphenicol, 25 μg/mL
  Growth temperature: 37°C
  Growth strain: DH5alpha
  Copy number: High Copy
Gene/Insert
  Gene/Insert name: J61102
  Species: Synthetic
  Insert size (bp): 20
  Cloning method: Golden Gate
Terms and licenses: Academic/Nonprofit Terms; Industry Terms: Not Available to Industry
How to cite: pUPD3_RBS_J61102 was a gift from Christophe Herman (Addgene plasmid # 243951 ; http://n2t.net/addgene:243951 ; RRID:Addgene_243951)
