[The description below was written by a language model from this plasmid's Addgene catalogue record and pLannotate feature annotations shown in this document.]
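Description:
pUPD3_RBS_J61102 is a small (about 2.4 kb) GoldenBraid2.0 part plasmid that stores a single synthetic ribosome binding site, J61102, in the pUPD3 entry (part domestication) vector. It belongs to a GoldenBraid2.0 toolkit adapted for E. coli and other enteric bacteria. The plasmid is propagated in standard E. coli cloning strains from a high-copy ColE1/pUC-type origin and is selected with chloramphenicol, conferred by a cat gene driven by its native cat promoter. An f1 bacteriophage origin is also present, a common backbone remnant that would allow single-stranded DNA production with helper phage.

The payload is only about 20 bp and was inserted by Golden Gate cloning. It is too short to have been picked up by the automated annotation, so it does not appear in the feature table, but it presumably lies in the cloning region bounded by the T7 and SP6 promoters, which face each other across the junction of the circular sequence. Only a short lacZα fragment remains next to the T7 promoter, which fits replacement of a lacZα screening cassette by the part, although the record does not state this. A small tet promoter fragment is also annotated and appears to be backbone residue.

Although catalogued as a bacterial expression vector, the plasmid carries no coding sequence for the RBS to act on. It serves as a source of a standardized translation-initiation part that Type IIS restriction-ligation can release and combine with promoter, coding sequence and terminator parts to build transcriptional units. The record does not give the RBS's relative strength or the flanking overhangs.
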