Features (pLannotate 1.2.2; 8 found; start..end, strand, type, name):
     72..90      -  promoter       SP6 promoter: promoter for bacteriophage SP6 RNA polymerase
    237..825     -  rep_origin     ori: high-copy-number ColE1/pMB1/pBR322/pUC origin of replication
    940..1042    +  promoter       cat promoter: promoter of the E. coli cat gene encoding chloramphenicol acetyltransferase
   1043..1699    +  CDS            cat: CAT_ECOLX - Experimental evidence at protein level: Swiss-Prot protein existence level 1. This enzyme is an effector of chloramphenicol resistance in bacteria. From Escherichia coli. This protein is used as a marker in many commonly used cloning vectors, such as pACYC184.
   1787..1804    -  promoter       tet promoter (fragment): E. coli promoter for tetracycline efflux protein gene
   1815..2270    +  rep_origin     f1 ori (sequence partly withheld): f1 bacteriophage origin of replication; arrow indicates direction of (+) strand synthesis
   2289..2310    -  CDS            lacZα (fragment): LacZα fragment of β-galactosidase; lacZ fragment
   2313..2331    +  promoter       T7 promoter: promoter for bacteriophage T7 RNA polymerase
>Addgene plasmid #243951 | pUPD3_RBS_J61102 | addgene full sequence | sequence record 487782 | Addgene NGS Result
GGTCTCGCAAAGAGAAAGATCCGATGTACTGAATGCGAGACCACTCATCGCCCAATCACTAGTGAATTCG
TTCTATAGTGTCACCTAAATACCATAGAGCCGTTGGTCATAGCTGTTTCCTGTCCAGGCATCATGACACG
GTTATCCACAGAATCAGGGGATAACGCAGGAAAGAACATGTGAGCAAAAGGCCAGCAAAAGGCCAGGAAC
CGTAAAAAGGCCGCGTTGCTGGCGTTTTTCCATAGGCTCCGCCCCCCTGACGAGCATCACAAAAATCGAC
GCTCAAGTCAGAGGTGGCGAAACCCGACAGGACTATAAAGATACCAGGCGTTTCCCCCTGGAAGCTCCCT
CGTGCGCTCTCCTGTTCCGACCCTGCCGCTTACCGGATACCTGTCCGCCTTTCTCCCTTCGGGAAGCGTG
GCGCTTTCTCATAGCTCACGCTGTAGGTATCTCAGTTCGGTGTAGGTCGTTCGCTCCAAGCTGGGCTGTG
TGCACGAACCCCCCGTTCAGCCCGACCGCTGCGCCTTATCCGGTAACTATCGTCTTGAGTCCAACCCGGT
AAGACACGACTTATCGCCACTGGCAGCAGCCACTGGTAACAGGATTAGCAGAGCGAGGTATGTAGGCGGT
GCTACAGAGTTCTTGAAGTGGTGGCCTAACTACGGCTACACTAGAAGAACAGTATTTGGTATCTGCGCTC
TGCTGAAGCCAGTTACCTTCGGAAAAAGAGTTGGTAGCTCTTGATCCGGCAAACAAACCACCGCTGGTAG
CGGTGGTTTTTTTGTTTGCAAGCAGCAGATTACGCGCAGAAAAAAAGGATCTCAAGAAGATCCTTTGATC
TTTTCTACGGGGTCTGACGCTCAGTGGAACGAAAACTCACGTTAAGGGATTTTGGTCATGAGATTATCAA
AAAGGATCTTCACCTAGATCCTTTTGTGATGATCGGCACGTAAGAGGTTCCAACTTTCACCATAATGAAA
TAAGATCACTACCGGGCGTATTTTTTGAGTTATCGAGATTTTCAGGAGCTAAGGAAGCTAAAATGGAGAA
AAAAATCACTGGATATACCACCGTTGATATATCCCAATGGCATCGTAAAGAACATTTTGAGGCATTTCAG
TCAGTTGCTCAATGTACCTATAACCAGACCGTTCAGCTGGATATTACGGCCTTTTTAAAGACCGTAAAGA
AAAATAAGCACAAGTTTTATCCGGCCTTTATTCACATTCTTGCCCGCCTGATGAATGCTCATCCGGAATT
CCGTATGGCAATGAAAGACGGTGAGCTGGTGATATGGGATAGTGTTCACCCTTGTTACACCGTTTTCCAT
GAGCAAACTGAAACGTTTTCATCGCTCTGGAGTGAATACCACGACGATTTCCGGCAGTTTCTACACATAT
ATTCGCAAGATGTGGCGTGTTACGGTGAAAACCTGGCCTATTTCCCTAAAGGGTTTATTGAGAATATGTT
TTTCGTGTCAGCCAATCCCTGGGTGAGTTTCACCAGTTTTGATTTAAACGTGGCCAATATGGACAACTTC
TTCGCCCCCGTTTTCACCATGGGCAAATATTATACGCAAGGCGACAAGGTGCTGATGCCGCTGGCGATTC
AGGTTCATCATGCCGTTTGTGATGGCTTCCATGTCGGCAGAATGCTTAATGAATTACAACAGTACTGCGA
TGAGTGGCAGGGCGGGGCGTAATTTTTTTAAGGCAGTTATTGGTGCCCTTAAACGCCTGGTTGCTACGCC
TGAATAAGTGATAATAAGCGGATGAATGGCAGAAATTCGATGATAAGCTGTCAAACATGATGT
[125 nt withheld, positions 1814-1938]
C
[91 nt withheld, positions 1940-2030]
AGGGTGATGGTTCACGTAGTGGGCCAGCGCCCTGATAGACGGTTTTTCGCCCTTTGACGTTGGAGTCCAC
GTTCTTT
[37 nt withheld, positions 2108-2144]
ACCCTATCTCGGTCTATTCTTTTGATTTATAAGGGATTTTGCCGATTTCGGCCTATTGGTTAAAAAATGA
GCTGATTTAACAAAAATTTAACGCGAATTTTAACAAAATATTAACGCTTACAATTTTAACATTGTAGAAA
CGCATGTAAAACGACGGCCAGTGAATTGTAATACGACTCACTATAGGGTGAATTCCGCTTAGGACCTTAG
ATATTGATCTCAA
